>Addgene plasmid #13218 | pc3XB-ZF84 | depositor full sequence | sequence record 7567 | Author sequence
GACGGATCGGGAGATCTCCCGATCCCCTATGGTGCACTCTCAGTACAATCTGCTCTGATGCCGCATAGTT
AAGCCAGTATCTGCTCCCTGCTTGTGTGTTGGAGGTCGCTGAGTAGTGCGCGAGCAAAATTTAAGCTACA
ACAAGGCAAGGCTTGACCGACAATTGCATGAAGAATCTGCTTAGGGTTAGGCGTTTTGCGCTGCTTCGCG
ATGTACGGGCCAGATATACGCGTTGACATTGATTATTGACTAGTTATTAATAGTAATCAATTACGGGGTC
ATTAGTTCATAGCCCATATATGGAGTTCCGCGTTACATAACTTACGGTAAATGGCCCGCCTGGCTGACCG
CCCAACGACCCCCGCCCATTGACGTCAATAATGACGTATGTTCCCATAGTAACGCCAATAGGGACTTTCC
ATTGACGTCAATGGGTGGAGTATTTACGGTAAACTGCCCACTTGGCAGTACATCAAGTGTATCATATGCC
AAGTACGCCCCCTATTGACGTCAATGACGGTAAATGGCCCGCCTGGCATTATGCCCAGTACATGACCTTA
TGGGACTTTCCTACTTGGCAGTACATCTACGTATTAGTCATCGCTATTACCATGGTGATGCGGTTTTGGC
AGTACATCAATGGGCGTGGATAGCGGTTTGACTCACGGGGATTTCCAAGTCTCCACCCCATTGACGTCAA
TGGGAGTTTGTTTTGGCACCAAAATCAACGGGACTTTCCAAAATGTCGTAACAACTCCGCCCCATTGACG
CAAATGGGCGGTAGGCGTGTACGGTGGGAGGTCTATATAAGCAGAGCTCTCTGGCTAACTAGAGAACCCA
CTGCTTACTGGCTTATCGAAATTAATACGACTCACTATAGGGAGACCCAAGCTGGCTAGCGTTTAAACGG
GCCCTCTAGACCCGGGGAGAAGCCTTACAAATGCCCAGAATGTGGAAAGAGTTTTAGCAGGTCTGACCAT
CTCACAAATCACCAGAGAACACATACCGGTGGATCCTCTGCACAGTAGTAAGCTTAAGTTTAAACCGCTG
ATCAGCCTCGACTGTGCCTTCTAGTTGCCAGCCATCTGTTGTTTGCCCCTCCCCCGTGCCTTCCTTGACC
CTGGAAGGTGCCACTCCCACTGTCCTTTCCTAATAAAATGAGGAAATTGCATCGCATTGTCTGAGTAGGT
GTCATTCTATTCTGGGGGGTGGGGTGGGGCAGGACAGCAAGGGGGAGGATTGGGAAGACAATAGCAGGCA
TGCTGGGGATGCGGTGGGCTCTATGGCTTCTGAGGCGGAAAGAACCAGCTGGGGCTCTAGGGGGTATCCC
C
[124 nt withheld, positions 1332-1455]
C
[91 nt withheld, positions 1457-1547]
A
[49 nt withheld, positions 1549-1597]
CCTTTGACGTTGGAGTCCACGTTCTTT
[37 nt withheld, positions 1625-1661]
ACCCTATCTCGGTCTATTCTTTTGATTTATAAGGGATTTTGCCGATTTCGGCCTATTGGTTAAAAAATGA
GCTGATTTAACAAAAATTTAACGCGAATTAATTCTGTGGAATGTGTGTCAGTTAGGGTGTGGAAAGTCCC
CAGGCTCCCCAGCAGGCAGAAGTATGCAAAGCATGCATCTCAATTAGTCAGCAACCAGGTGTGGAAAGTC
CCCAGGCTCCCCAGCAGGCAGAAGTATGCAAAGCATGCATCTCAATTAGTCAGCAACCATAGTCCCGCCC
CTAACTCCGCCCATCCCGCCCCTAACTCCGCCCAGTTCCGCCCATTCTCCGCCCCATGGCTGACTAATTT
TTTTTATTTATGCAGAGGCCGAGGCCGCCTCTGCCTCTGAGCTATTCCAGAAGTAGTGAGGAGGCTTTTT
TGGAGGCCTAGGCTTTTGCAAAAAGCTCCCGGCCGGGAGCTTGTATATCCATTTTCGGATCTGATCAAGA
GACAGGATGAGGATCGTTTCGCATGATTGAACAAGATGGATTGCACGCAGGTTCTCCGGCCGCTTGGGTG
GAGAGGCTATTCGGCTATGACTGGGCACAACAGACAATCGGCTGCTCTGATGCCGCCGTGTTCCGGCTGT
CAGCGCAGGGGCGCCCGGTTCTTTTTGTCAAGACCGACCTGTCCGGTGCCCTGAATGAACTGCAGGACGA
GGCAGCGCGGCTATCGTGGCTGGCCACGACGGGCGTTCCTTGCGCAGCTGTGCTCGACGTTGTCACTGAA
GCGGGAAGGGACTGGCTGCTATTGGGCGAAGTGCCGGGGCAGGATCTCCTGTCATCTCACCTTGCTCCTG
CCGAGAAAGTATCCATCATGGCTGATGCAATGCGGCGGCTGCATACGCTTGATCCGGCTACCTGCCCATT
CGACCACCAAGCGAAACATCGCATCGAGCGAGCACGTACTCGGATGGAAGCCGGTCTTGTCGATCAGGAT
GATCTGGACGAAGAGCATCAGGGGCTCGCGCCAGCCGAACTGTTCGCCAGGCTCAAGGCGCGCATGCCCG
ACGGCGAGGATCTCGTCGTGACCCATGGCGATGCCTGCTTGCCGAATATCATGGTGGAAAATGGCCGCTT
TTCTGGATTCATCGACTGTGGCCGGCTGGGTGTGGCGGACCGCTATCAGGACATAGCGTTGGCTACCCGT
GATATTGCTGAAGAGCTTGGCGGCGAATGGGCTGACCGCTTCCTCGTGCTTTACGGTATCGCCGCTCCCG
ATTCGCAGCGCATCGCCTTCTATCGCCTTCTTGACGAGTTCTTCTGAGCGGGACTCTGGGGTTCGAAATG
ACCGACCAAGCGACGCCCAACCTGCCATCACGAGATTTCGATTCCACCGCCGCCTTCTATGAAAGGTTGG
GCTTCGGAATCGTTTTCCGGGACGCCGGCTGGATGATCCTCCAGCGCGGGGATCTCATGCTGGAGTTCTT
CGCCCACCCCAACTTGTTTATTGCAGCTTATAATGGTTACAAATAAAGCAATAGCATCACAAATTTCACA
AATAAAGCATTTTTTTCACTGCATTCTAGTTGTGGTTTGTCCAAACTCATCAATGTATCTTATCATGTCT
GTATACCGTCGACCTCTAGCTAGAGCTTGGCGTAATCATGGTCATAGCTGTTTCCTGTGTGAAATTGTTA
TCCGCTCACAATTCCACACAACATACGAGCCGGAAGCATAAAGTGTAAAGCCTGGGGTGCCTAATGAGTG
AGCTAACTCACATTAATTGCGTTGCGCTCACTGCCCGCTTTCCAGTCGGGAAACCTGTCGTGCCAGCTGC
ATTAATGAATCGGCCAACGCGCGGGGAGAGGCGGTTTGCGTATTGGGCGCTCTTCCGCTTCCTCGCTCAC
TGACTCGCTGCGCTCGGTCGTTCGGCTGCGGCGAGCGGTATCAGCTCACTCAAAGGCGGTAATACGGTTA
TCCACAGAATCAGGGGATAACGCAGGAAAGAACATGTGAGCAAAAGGCCAGCAAAAGGCCAGGAACCGTA
AAAAGGCCGCGTTGCTGGCGTTTTTCCATAGGCTCCGCCCCCCTGACGAGCATCACAAAAATCGACGCTC
AAGTCAGAGGTGGCGAAACCCGACAGGACTATAAAGATACCAGGCGTTTCCCCCTGGAAGCTCCCTCGTG
CGCTCTCCTGTTCCGACCCTGCCGCTTACCGGATACCTGTCCGCCTTTCTCCCTTCGGGAAGCGTGGCGC
TTTCTCATAGCTCACGCTGTAGGTATCTCAGTTCGGTGTAGGTCGTTCGCTCCAAGCTGGGCTGTGTGCA
CGAACCCCCCGTTCAGCCCGACCGCTGCGCCTTATCCGGTAACTATCGTCTTGAGTCCAACCCGGTAAGA
CACGACTTATCGCCACTGGCAGCAGCCACTGGTAACAGGATTAGCAGAGCGAGGTATGTAGGCGGTGCTA
CAGAGTTCTTGAAGTGGTGGCCTAACTACGGCTACACTAGAAGAACAGTATTTGGTATCTGCGCTCTGCT
GAAGCCAGTTACCTTCGGAAAAAGAGTTGGTAGCTCTTGATCCGGCAAACAAACCACCGCTGGTAGCGGT
TTTTTTGTTTGCAAGCAGCAGATTACGCGCAGAAAAAAAGGATCTCAAGAAGATCCTTTGATCTTTTCTA
CGGGGTCTGACGCTCAGTGGAACGAAAACTCACGTTAAGGGATTTTGGTCATGAGATTATCAAAAAGGAT
CTTCACCTAGATCCTTTTAAATTAAAAATGAAGTTTTAAATCAATCTAAAGTATATATGAGTAAACTTGG
TCTGACAGTTACCAATGCTTAATCAGTGAGGCACCTATCTCAGCGATCTGTCTATTTCGTTCATCCATAG
TTGCCTGACTCCCCGTCGTGTAGATAACTACGATACGGGAGGGCTTACCATCTGGCCCCAGTGCTGCAAT
GATACCGCGAGACCCACGCTCACCGGCTCCAGATTTATCAGCAATAAACCAGCCAGCCGGAAGGGCCGAG
CGCAGAAGTGGTCCTGCAACTTTATCCGCCTCCATCCAGTCTATTAATTGTTGCCGGGAAGCTAGAGTAA
GTAGTTCGCCAGTTAATAGTTTGCGCAACGTTGTTGCCATTGCTACAGGCATCGTGGTGTCACGCTCGTC
GTTTGGTATGGCTTCATTCAGCTCCGGTTCCCAACGATCAAGGCGAGTTACATGATCCCCCATGTTGTGC
AAAAAAGCGGTTAGCTCCTTCGGTCCTCCGATCGTTGTCAGAAGTAAGTTGGCCGCAGTGTTATCACTCA
TGGTTATGGCAGCACTGCATAATTCTCTTACTGTCATGCCATCCGTAAGATGCTTTTCTGTGACTGGTGA
GTACTCAACCAAGTCATTCTGAGAATAGTGTATGCGGCGACCGAGTTGCTCTTGCCCGGCGTCAATACGG
GATAATACCGCGCCACATAGCAGAACTTTAAAAGTGCTCATCATTGGAAAACGTTCTTCGGGGCGAAAAC
TCTCAAGGATCTTACCGCTGTTGAGATCCAGTTCGATGTAACCCACTCGTGCACCCAACTGATCTTCAGC
ATCTTTTACTTTCACCAGCGTTTCTGGGTGAGCAAAAACAGGAAGGCAAAATGCCGCAAAAAAGGGAATA
AGGGCGACACGGAAATGTTGAATACTCATACTCTTCCTTTTTCAATATTATTGAAGCATTTATCAGGGTT
ATTGTCTCATGAGCGGATACATATTTGAATGTATTTAGAAAAATAAACAAATAGGGGTTCCGCGCACATT
TCCCCGAAAAGTGCCACCTGACGTC
Features (pLannotate 1.2.2; 20 found; start..end, strand, type, name):
     28..80      -  misc_feature   bom (fragment): basis of mobility region from pBR322
    235..614     +  enhancer       CMV enhancer: human cytomegalovirus immediate early enhancer
    615..818     +  promoter       CMV promoter: human cytomegalovirus (CMV) immediate early promoter
    814..847     +  LTR            5' LTR (truncated) (fragment): truncated 5' long terminal repeat (LTR) from HIV-1
    863..881     +  promoter       T7 promoter: promoter for bacteriophage T7 RNA polymerase
    927..1019    +  CDS            Znf22 (fragment): ZNF22_MOUSE - Also known as Krox25, Krox26, Zfp422. Experimental evidence at protein level: Swiss-Prot protein existence level 1. Binds DNA through the consensus sequence 5'-CAATG-3'. May be involved in transcriptional regulation and may play a role in tooth formation. From Mus musculus (Mouse).
   1062..1286    +  polyA_signal   bGH poly(A) signal: bovine growth hormone polyadenylation signal
   1290..1311    +  promoter       SV40 promoter (fragment): SV40 enhancer and early promoter
   1332..1760    +  rep_origin     f1 ori (sequence partly withheld): f1 bacteriophage origin of replication; arrow indicates direction of (+) strand synthesis
   1774..2103    +  promoter       SV40 promoter: SV40 enhancer and early promoter
   2174..2965    +  CDS            neo: KKA2_KLEPN - Also known as kan, nptII. Experimental evidence at protein level: Swiss-Prot protein existence level 1. Resistance to kanamycin, neomycin, paromomycin, ribostamycin, butirosin and gentamicin B. From Klebsiella pneumoniae.
   2989..3147    +  CDS            ble (fragment): BLE_KLEPN - Experimental evidence at protein level: Swiss-Prot protein existence level 1. Binding protein with a strong affinity to the bleomycin family of antibiotics. Binds to CL990; an antimitotic-antibiotic compound. From Klebsiella pneumoniae.
   3142..3263    +  polyA_signal   SV40 poly(A) signal: SV40 polyadenylation signal
   3336..3352    -  protein_bind   lac operator: The lac repressor binds to the lac operator to inhibit transcription in E. coli. This inhibition can be relieved by adding lactose or isopropyl-β-D-thiogalactopyranoside (IPTG). lac repressor encoded by lacI
   3360..3390    -  promoter       lac promoter: promoter for the E. coli lac operon
   3405..3426    -  protein_bind   CAP binding site: CAP binding activates transcription in the presence of cAMP. E. coli catabolite activator protein
   3439..3531    -  CDS            lacI (fragment): lac repressor; lacI; The lac repressor binds to the lac operator to inhibit transcription in E. coli. This inhibition can be relieved by adding lactose or isopropyl-β-D-thiogalactopyranoside (IPTG).
   3714..4299    -  rep_origin     ori: high-copy-number ColE1/pMB1/pBR322/pUC origin of replication
   4470..5330    -  CDS            AmpR: β-lactamase; bla; confers resistance to ampicillin, carbenicillin, and related antibiotics
   5331..5435    -  promoter       AmpR promoter: bla
