[The description below was written by a language model from this plasmid's Addgene catalogue record and pLannotate feature annotations shown in this document.]
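Description:
pc3XB-ZF84 is a mammalian expression plasmid built on pc3XB, a modified version of the pcDNA3 backbone, and it serves as one module archive in the Zinc Finger Consortium Modular Assembly Kit v1.0. It carries a roughly 90 bp insert, ZF84, encoding a single C2H2 zinc finger drawn from the Barbas module set and designed to recognise the DNA triplet AGG. The finger is cloned between XbaI and BamHI sites, both of which are retained. The associated publication describes modular assembly of zinc finger arrays, so preserving these flanking sites presumably lets individual finger modules be excised and joined, although the record does not spell out the assembly scheme. The automated annotation labels this short coding region as a fragment of mouse Znf22. That label most likely reflects sequence similarity among zinc finger frameworks and not the true origin of the insert.

The insert lies downstream of the CMV immediate early enhancer and promoter and a T7 promoter, which also provides the sequencing primer site, and it is followed by the bovine growth hormone polyadenylation signal. A separate cassette, made up of the SV40 early promoter, the neomycin phosphotransferase gene and the SV40 poly(A) signal, permits G418 selection in mammalian cells. In E. coli the plasmid replicates from a high-copy ColE1/pUC-type origin and is selected with ampicillin through the β-lactamase gene. An f1 origin is also present, allowing single-stranded DNA production. Small annotated fragments (HIV-1 LTR, ble, lacI, lac promoter and operator) appear to be backbone remnants or similarity hits with no evident functional role. The construct is mainly a source of a defined finger module for building multi-finger arrays and zinc finger nucleases.
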