>Addgene plasmid #13218 | pc3XB-ZF84 | addgene partial sequence | sequence record 19602 | CMV-F 5'-CGCAAATGGGCGGTAGGCGTG-3'
AGCTCTCTGGCTAACTAGAGAACCCACTGCTTACTGGCTTATCGAAATTAATACGACTCACTATAGGGAG
ACCCAAGCTGGCTAGCGTTTAAACGGGCCCTCTAGACCCGGGGAGAAGCCTTACAAATGCCCAGAATGTG
GAAAGAGTTTTAGCAGGTCTGACCATCTCACAAATCACCAGAGAACACATACCGGTGGATCCTCTGCACA
GTAGTAAGCTTAAGTTTAAACCGCTGATCAGCCTCGACTGTGCCTTCTAGTTGCCAGCCATCTGTTGTTT
GCCCCTCCCCCGTGCCTTCCTTGACCCTGGAAGGTGCCACTCCCACTGTCCTTTCCTAATAAAATGAGGA
AATTGCATCGCATTGTCTGAGTAGGTGTCATTCTATTCTGGGGGGTGGGGTGGGGCAGGACAGCAAGGGG
GAGGATTGGGAAGACAATAGCAGGCATGCTGGGGATGCGGTGGGCTCTATGGCTTCTGAGGCGGAAAGAA
CCAGCTGGGGCTCTAGGGGGTATCCCC
[124 nt withheld, positions 518-641]
C
[91 nt withheld, positions 643-733]
AGGGTGATGGTTCACGTA
