Addgene plasmid #13218: pc3XB-ZF84
Depositing lab: Daniel Voytas. Depositing organization: Iowa State University. Publication: Standardized reagents and protocols for engineering zinc finger nucleases by modular assembly. Wright DA, Thibodeau-Beganny S, Sander JD, Winfrey RJ, Hirsh AS, Eichtinger M, Fu F, Porteus MH, Dobbs D, Voytas DF, Joung JK. Nat Protoc. 2006;1(3):1637-52. doi: 10.1038/nprot.2006.259 PubMed 17406455.
Backbone
  Vector backbone: pc3XB
  Backbone manufacturer: Modified Invitrogen pcDNA3
  Backbone size w/o insert (bp): 5400
  Vector type: Mammalian Expression
  Selectable markers: Neomycin (select with G418)
Growth in bacteria
  Bacterial resistance: Ampicillin, 100 μg/mL
  Growth temperature: 37°C
  Growth strain: XL1 Blue
  Copy number: High Copy
Gene/Insert
  Gene/Insert name: ZF84
  Insert size (bp): 90
  Cloning method: Restriction Enzyme; 5′ cloning site XbaI (not destroyed); 3′ cloning site BamHI (not destroyed)
  Sequencing primers: 5′ T7
Terms and licenses: Academic/Nonprofit Terms; Industry Terms: Not Available to Industry
Depositor comments: Part of the Zinc Finger Consortium Modular Assembly Kit v1.0. Finger protein sequence: PGEKPYKCPECGKSFSRSDHLTNHQRTH. Target DNA sequence: AGG. This zinc finger is derived from the Barbas module set.
How to cite: pc3XB-ZF84 was a gift from Daniel Voytas (Addgene plasmid # 13218 ; http://n2t.net/addgene:13218 ; RRID:Addgene_13218)
